Addgene plasmid #134879: pCAT202
Purpose: Bacterial expression
Depositing lab: Thomas Howard. Depositing organization: Newcastle University (UK). Publication: pCAT vectors overcome inefficient electroporation of Cupriavidus necator H16. Azubuike CC, Gatehouse AMR, Howard TP. N Biotechnol. 2021 Nov 25;65:20-30. doi: 10.1016/j.nbt.2021.07.003. Epub 2021 Jul 29. PubMed 34333160.
Backbone
  Vector backbone: pBBR1MCS-2
  Vector type: Bacterial Expression, Synthetic Biology
Growth in bacteria
  Bacterial resistance: Kanamycin, 50 μg/mL
  Growth temperature: 37°C
  Growth strain: DH5alpha
  Copy number: Low Copy
Gene/Insert
  Gene/Insert name: mRFP1
  Species: Synthetic
  Insert size (bp): 900
  Mutation: deletion of Y208
  Cloning method: Unknown
Terms and licenses: Academic/Nonprofit Terms; Industry Terms: Not Available to Industry
Depositor comments: Single deletion in mRFP1 Y208 does not affect plasmid function. Plasmid parts were assembled using Golden gate method
How to cite: pCAT202 was a gift from Thomas Howard (Addgene plasmid # 134879 ; http://n2t.net/addgene:134879 ; RRID:Addgene_134879)
