[The description below was written by a language model from this plasmid's Addgene catalogue record and pLannotate feature annotations shown in this document.]
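Description:
pCAT202 is a compact (about 3.6 kb) broad-host-range bacterial expression plasmid derived from pBBR1MCS-2 and assembled from modular parts by Golden Gate cloning. It belongs to the pCAT vector series, developed to address the inefficient electroporation of Cupriavidus necator H16. Replication depends on the pBBR1 oriV together with the adjacent pBBR1 Rep gene, a pairing from a Bordetella bronchiseptica plasmid that functions in many Gram-negative hosts. The record lists it as low copy, propagated in E. coli DH5alpha. Selection is by kanamycin, through an aph(3')-Ia aminoglycoside phosphotransferase gene on the opposite strand from the reporter.

The payload is a synthetic mRFP1 cassette encoding the monomeric red fluorescent derivative of DsRed, followed by tandem rrnB T1 and T7Te transcription terminators that insulate the rest of the plasmid from read-through. No promoter is annotated or named in the record. The only feature upstream of mRFP1 is a short 72 nt match that the automated annotation assigns to a phage T5 tail protein fragment. Given its position immediately upstream of the reporter, this may reflect phage T5-derived regulatory sequence rather than a real coding region, but the record does not confirm this.

The repository-sequenced and depositor-supplied records carry the same seven features in the same order. In the sequenced version the mRFP1 annotation is 3 nt shorter, consistent with the noted deletion of residue Y208, which the depositor states does not affect plasmid function. The construct serves as a fluorescent reporter vector for assessing transformation and expression in synthetic biology work.
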