Features (pLannotate 1.2.2; 7 found; start..end, strand, type, name):
     14..85      +  CDS            TTTP_BPT5 (fragment): Experimental evidence at transcript level: Swiss-Prot protein existence level 2. Plays an essential role in tail assembly by capping the rapidly polymerizing tail once it has reached its requisite length and serving as the interaction surface for the completion protein. From Escherichia phage T5 (Enterobacteria phage T5).
     88..765     +  CDS            mRFP1: monomeric derivative of DsRed (Campbell et al., 2002)
    798..869     +  terminator     rrnB T1 terminator: transcription terminator T1 from the E. coli rrnB gene
    885..912     +  terminator     T7Te terminator: phage T7 early transcription terminator
    982..1797    -  CDS            KanR: aminoglycoside phosphotransferase; aph(3')-Ia; confers resistance to kanamycin in bacteria or G418 (Geneticin®) in eukaryotes
   2044..2813    +  rep_origin     pBBR1 oriV: replication origin of the broad-host-range plasmid pBBR1 from Bordetella bronchiseptica; requires the pBBR1 Rep protein for replication
   2814..3476    +  CDS            pBBR1 Rep: replication protein for the broad-host-range plasmid pBBR1 from Bordetella bronchiseptica
>Addgene plasmid #134879 | pCAT202 | depositor full sequence | sequence record 259187 | Full Sequence
GAACTTAATTAAAGCGGATATAAAAACCGTTATTGACACAGGTGGAAATTTAGAATAACTTGTTAGTAAA
CCTAATGGATCGACCTTATGGCGAGTAGCGAAGACGTTATCAAAGAGTTCATGCGTTTCAAAGTTCGTAT
GGAAGGTTCCGTTAACGGTCACGAGTTCGAAATCGAAGGTGAAGGTGAAGGTCGTCCGTACGAAGGTACC
CAGACCGCTAAACTGAAAGTTACCAAAGGTGGTCCGCTGCCGTTCGCTTGGGACATCCTGTCCCCGCAGT
TCCAGTACGGTTCCAAAGCTTACGTTAAACACCCGGCTGACATCCCGGACTACCTGAAACTGTCCTTCCC
GGAAGGTTTCAAATGGGAACGTGTTATGAACTTCGAAGACGGTGGTGTTGTTACCGTTACCCAGGACTCC
TCCCTGCAAGACGGTGAGTTCATCTACAAAGTTAAACTGCGTGGTACCAACTTCCCGTCCGACGGTCCGG
TTATGCAGAAAAAAACCATGGGTTGGGAAGCTTCCACCGAACGTATGTACCCGGAAGACGGTGCTCTGAA
AGGTGAAATCAAAATGCGTCTGAAACTGAAAGACGGTGGTCACTACGACGCTGAAGTTAAAACCACCTAC
ATGGCTAAAAAACCGGTTCAGCTGCCGGGTGCTTACAAAACCGACATCAAACTGGACATCACCTCCCACA
ACGAAGACTACACCATCGTTGAACAGTACGAACGTGCTGAAGGTCGTCACTCCACCGGTGCTTAAGGATC
CAAACTCGAGTAAGGATCTCCAGGCATCAAATAAAACGAAAGGCTCAGTCGAAAGACTGGGCCTTTCGTT
TTATCTGTTGTTTGTCGGTGAACGCTCTCTACTAGAGTCACACTGGCTCACCTTCGGGTGGGCCTTTCTG
CGAAGCGGCGCGCCGTCCCGTCAAGTCAGCGTAATGCTCTGCCAGTGTTACAACCAATTAACCAATTCTG
ATTAGAAAAACTCATCGAGCATCAAATGAAACTGCAATTTATTCATATCAGGATTATCAATACCATATTT
TTGAAAAAGCCGTTTCTGTAATGAAGGAGAAAACTCACCGAGGCAGTTCCATAGGATGGCAAGATCCTGG
TATCGGTCTGCGATTCCGACTCGTCCAACATCAATACAACCTATTAATTTCCCCTCGTCAAAAATAAGGT
TATCAAGTGAGAAATCACCATGAGTGACGACTGAATCCGGTGAGAATGGCAAAAGCTTATGCATTTCTTT
CCAGACTTGTTCAACAGGCCAGCCATTACGCTCGTCATCAAAATCACTCGCATCAACCAAACCGTTATTC
ATTCGTGATTGCGCCTGAGCGAGACGAAATACGCGATCGCTGTTAAAAGGACAATTACAAACAGGAATCG
AATGCAACCGGCGCAGGAACACTGCCAGCGCATCAACAATATTTTCACCTGAATCAGGATATTCTTCTAA
TACCTGGAATGCTGTTTTCCCGGGGATCGCAGTGGTGAGTAACCATGCATCATCAGGAGTACGGATAAAA
TGCTTGATGGTCGGAAGAGGCATAAATTCCGTCAGCCAGTTTAGTCTGACCATCTCATCTGTAACATCAT
TGGCAACGCTACCTTTGCCATGTTTCAGAAACAACTCTGGCGCATCGGGCTTCCCATACAATCGATAGAT
TGTCGCACCTGATTGCCCGACATTATCGCGAGCCCATTTATACCCATATAAATCAGCATCCATGTTGGAA
TTTAATCGCGGCCTCGAGCAAGACGTTTCCCGTTGAATATGGCTCATAACACCCCTTGTATTACTGTTTA
TGTAAGCAGACAGTTTTATTGTTCATGATGATATATTTTTATCTTGTGCAATGTAACATCAGAGATTTTG
AGACACAACGTGGCTTTCCAGGTGGCCGGCCCTTCGCAAAGTCGTGACCGCCTACGGCGGCTGCGGCGCC
CTACGGGCTTGCTCTCCGGGCTTCGCCCTGCGCGGTCGCTGCGCTCCCTTGCCAGCCCGTGGATATGTGG
ACGATGGCCGCGAGCGGCCACCGGCTGGCTCGCTTCGCTCGGCCCGTGGACAACCCTGCTGGACAAGCTG
ATGGACAGGCTGCGCCTGCCCACGAGCTTGACCACAGGGATTGCCCACCGGCTACCCAGCCTTCGACCAC
ATACCCACCGGCTCCAACTGCGCGGCCTGCGGCCTTGCCCCATCAATTTTTTTAATTTTCTCTGGGGAAA
AGCCTCCGGCCTGCGGCCTGCGCGCTTCGCTTGCCGGTTGGACACCAAGTGGAAGGCGGGTCAAGGCTCG
CGCAGCGACCGCGCAGCGGCTTGGCCTTGACGCGCCTGGAACGACCCAAGCCTATGCGAGTGGGGGCAGT
CGAAGGCGAAGCCCGCCCGCCTGCCCCCCGAGCCTCACGGCGGCGAGTGCGGGGGTTCCAAGGGGGCAGC
GCCACCTTGGGCAAGGCCGAAGGCCGCGCAGTCGATCAACAAGCCCCGGAGGGGCCACTTTTTGCCGGAG
GGGGAGCCGCGCCGAAGGCGTGGGGGAACCCCGCAGGGGTGCCCTTCTTTGGGCACCAAAGAACTAGATA
TAGGGCGAAATGCGAAAGACTTAAAAATCAACAACTTAAAAAAGGGGGGTACGCAACAGCTCATTGCGGC
ACCCCCCGCAATAGCTCATTGCGTAGGTTAAAGAAAATCTGTAATTGACTGCCACTTTTACGCAACGCAT
AATTGTTGTCGCGCTGCCGAAAAGTTGCAGCTGATTGCGCATGGTGCCGCAACCGTGCGGCACCCTACCG
CATGGAGATAAGCATGGCCACGCAGTCCAGAGAAATCGGCATTCAAGCCAAGAACAAGCCCGGTCACTGG
GTGCAAACGGAACGCAAAGCGCATGAGGCGTGGGCCGGGCTTATTGCGAGGAAACCCACGGCGGCAATGC
TGCTGCATCACCTCGTGGCGCAGATGGGCCACCAGAACGCCGTGGTGGTCAGCCAGAAGACACTTTCCAA
GCTCATCGGACGTTCTTTGCGGACGGTCCAATACGCAGTCAAGGACTTGGTGGCCGAGCGCTGGATCTCC
GTCGTGAAGCTCAACGGCCCCGGCACCGTGTCGGCCTACGTGGTCAATGACCGCGTGGCGTGGGGCCAGC
CCCGCGACCAGTTGCGCCTGTCGGTGTTCAGTGCCGCCGTGGTGGTTGATCACGACGACCAGGACGAATC
GCTGTTGGGGCATGGCGACCTGCGCCGCATCCCGACCCTGTATCCGGGCGAGCAGCAACTACCGACCGGC
CCCGGCGAGGAGCCGCCCAGCCAGCCCGGCATTCCGGGCATGGAACCAGACCTGCCAGCCTTGACCGAAA
CGGAGGAATGGGAACGGCGCGGGCAGCAGCGCCTGCCGATGCCCGATGAGCCGTGTTTTCTGGACGATGG
CGAGCCGTTGGAGCCGCCGACACGGGTCACGCTGCCGCGCCGGTAGCACTTGGGTTGCGCAGCAACCCGT
AAGTGCGCTGTTCCAGACTATCGGCTGTAGCCGCCTCGCCGCCCTATACCTTGTCTG
