Features (pLannotate 1.2.2; 7 found; start..end, strand, type, name):
     27..98      +  CDS            TTTP_BPT5 (fragment): Experimental evidence at transcript level: Swiss-Prot protein existence level 2. Plays an essential role in tail assembly by capping the rapidly polymerizing tail once it has reached its requisite length and serving as the interaction surface for the completion protein. From Escherichia phage T5 (Enterobacteria phage T5).
    101..775     +  CDS            mRFP1: monomeric derivative of DsRed (Campbell et al., 2002)
    808..879     +  terminator     rrnB T1 terminator: transcription terminator T1 from the E. coli rrnB gene
    895..922     +  terminator     T7Te terminator: phage T7 early transcription terminator
    992..1807    -  CDS            KanR: aminoglycoside phosphotransferase; aph(3')-Ia; confers resistance to kanamycin in bacteria or G418 (Geneticin®) in eukaryotes
   2054..2825    +  rep_origin     pBBR1 oriV: replication origin of the broad-host-range plasmid pBBR1 from Bordetella bronchiseptica; requires the pBBR1 Rep protein for replication
   2826..3488    +  CDS            pBBR1 Rep: replication protein for the broad-host-range plasmid pBBR1 from Bordetella bronchiseptica
>Addgene plasmid #134879 | pCAT202 | addgene full sequence | sequence record 269067 | Addgene NGS Result
TATACCTTGTCTGGAACTTAATTAAAGCGGATATAAAAACCGTTATTGACACAGGTGGAAATTTAGAATA
ACTTGTTAGTAAACCTAATGGATCGACCTTATGGCGAGTAGCGAAGACGTTATCAAAGAGTTCATGCGTT
TCAAAGTTCGTATGGAAGGTTCCGTTAACGGTCACGAGTTCGAAATCGAAGGTGAAGGTGAAGGTCGTCC
GTACGAAGGTACCCAGACCGCTAAACTGAAAGTTACCAAAGGTGGTCCGCTGCCGTTCGCTTGGGACATC
CTGTCCCCGCAGTTCCAGTACGGTTCCAAAGCTTACGTTAAACACCCGGCTGACATCCCGGACTACCTGA
AACTGTCCTTCCCGGAAGGTTTCAAATGGGAACGTGTTATGAACTTCGAAGACGGTGGTGTTGTTACCGT
TACCCAGGACTCCTCCCTGCAAGACGGTGAGTTCATCTACAAAGTTAAACTGCGTGGTACCAACTTCCCG
TCCGACGGTCCGGTTATGCAGAAAAAAACCATGGGTTGGGAAGCTTCCACCGAACGTATGTACCCGGAAG
ACGGTGCTCTGAAAGGTGAAATCAAAATGCGTCTGAAACTGAAAGACGGTGGTCACTACGACGCTGAAGT
TAAAACCACCTACATGGCTAAAAAACCGGTTCAGCTGCCGGGTGCTTACAAAACCGACATCAAACTGGAC
ATCACCTCCCACAACGAAGACACCATCGTTGAACAGTACGAACGTGCTGAAGGTCGTCACTCCACCGGTG
CTTAAGGATCCAAACTCGAGTAAGGATCTCCAGGCATCAAATAAAACGAAAGGCTCAGTCGAAAGACTGG
GCCTTTCGTTTTATCTGTTGTTTGTCGGTGAACGCTCTCTACTAGAGTCACACTGGCTCACCTTCGGGTG
GGCCTTTCTGCGAAGCGGCGCGCCGTCCCGTCAAGTCAGCGTAATGCTCTGCCAGTGTTACAACCAATTA
ACCAATTCTGATTAGAAAAACTCATCGAGCATCAAATGAAACTGCAATTTATTCATATCAGGATTATCAA
TACCATATTTTTGAAAAAGCCGTTTCTGTAATGAAGGAGAAAACTCACCGAGGCAGTTCCATAGGATGGC
AAGATCCTGGTATCGGTCTGCGATTCCGACTCGTCCAACATCAATACAACCTATTAATTTCCCCTCGTCA
AAAATAAGGTTATCAAGTGAGAAATCACCATGAGTGACGACTGAATCCGGTGAGAATGGCAAAAGCTTAT
GCATTTCTTTCCAGACTTGTTCAACAGGCCAGCCATTACGCTCGTCATCAAAATCACTCGCATCAACCAA
ACCGTTATTCATTCGTGATTGCGCCTGAGCGAGACGAAATACGCGATCGCTGTTAAAAGGACAATTACAA
ACAGGAATCGAATGCAACCGGCGCAGGAACACTGCCAGCGCATCAACAATATTTTCACCTGAATCAGGAT
ATTCTTCTAATACCTGGAATGCTGTTTTCCCGGGGATCGCAGTGGTGAGTAACCATGCATCATCAGGAGT
ACGGATAAAATGCTTGATGGTCGGAAGAGGCATAAATTCCGTCAGCCAGTTTAGTCTGACCATCTCATCT
GTAACATCATTGGCAACGCTACCTTTGCCATGTTTCAGAAACAACTCTGGCGCATCGGGCTTCCCATACA
ATCGATAGATTGTCGCACCTGATTGCCCGACATTATCGCGAGCCCATTTATACCCATATAAATCAGCATC
CATGTTGGAATTTAATCGCGGCCTCGAGCAAGACGTTTCCCGTTGAATATGGCTCATAACACCCCTTGTA
TTACTGTTTATGTAAGCAGACAGTTTTATTGTTCATGATGATATATTTTTATCTTGTGCAATGTAACATC
AGAGATTTTGAGACACAACGTGGCTTTCCAGGTGGCCGGCCCTTCGCAAAGTCGTGACCGCCTACGGCGG
CTGCGGCGCCCTACGGGCTTGCTCTCCGGGCTTCGCCCTGCGCGGTCGCTGCGCTCCCTTGCCAGCCCGT
GGATATGTGGACGATGGCCGCGAGCGGCCACCGGCTGGCTCGCTTCGCTCGGCCCGTGGACAACCCTGCT
GGACAAGCTGATGGACAGGCTGCGCCTGCCCACGAGCTTGACCACAGGGATTGCCCACCGGCTACCCAGC
CTTCGACCACATACCCACCGGCTCCAACTGCGCGGCCTGCGGCCTTGCCCCATCAATTTTTTTAATTTTC
TCTGGGGAAAAGCCTCCGGCCTGCGGCCTGCGCGCTTCGCTTGCCGGTTGGACACCAAGTGGAAGGCGGG
TCAAGGCTCGCGCAGCGACCGCGCAGCGGCTTGGCCTTGACGCGCCTGGAACGACCCAAGCCTATGCGAG
TGGGGGCAGTCGAAGGGCGAAGCCCGCCCGCCTGCCCCCCGAGCCTCACGGCGGCGAGTGCGGGGGTTCC
AAGGGGGCAGCGCCACCTTGGGCAAGGCCGAAGGCCGCGCAGTCGATCAACAAGCCCCGGAGGGGCCACT
TTTTGCCGGAGGGGGAGCCGCGCCGAAGGCGTGGGGGAACCCCGCAGGGGTGCCCTTCTTTGGGCACCAA
AGAACTAGATATAGGGCGAAATGCGAAAGACTTAAAAATCAACAACTTAAAAAAGGGGGGTACGCAACAG
CTCATTGCGGCACCCCCCGCAATAGCTCATTGCGTAGGTTAAAGAAAATCTGTAATTGACTGCCACTTTT
ACGCAACGCATAATTGTTGTCGCGCTGCCGAAAAGTTGCAGCTGATTGCGCATGGTGCCGCAACCGTGCG
GCACCCCTACCGCATGGAGATAAGCATGGCCACGCAGTCCAGAGAAATCGGCATTCAAGCCAAGAACAAG
CCCGGTCACTGGGTGCAAACGGAACGCAAAGCGCATGAGGCGTGGGCCGGGCTTATTGCGAGGAAACCCA
CGGCGGCAATGCTGCTGCATCACCTCGTGGCGCAGATGGGCCACCAGAACGCCGTGGTGGTCAGCCAGAA
GACACTTTCCAAGCTCATCGGACGTTCTTTGCGGACGGTCCAATACGCAGTCAAGGACTTGGTGGCCGAG
CGCTGGATCTCCGTCGTGAAGCTCAACGGCCCCGGCACCGTGTCGGCCTACGTGGTCAATGACCGCGTGG
CGTGGGGCCAGCCCCGCGACCAGTTGCGCCTGTCGGTGTTCAGTGCCGCCGTGGTGGTTGATCACGACGA
CCAGGACGAATCGCTGTTGGGGCATGGCGACCTGCGCCGCATCCCGACCCTGTATCCGGGCGAGCAGCAA
CTACCGACCGGCCCCGGCGAGGAGCCGCCCAGCCAGCCCGGCATTCCGGGCATGGAACCAGACCTGCCAG
CCTTGACCGAAACGGAGGAATGGGAACGGCGCGGGCAGCAGCGCCTGCCGATGCCCGATGAGCCGTGTTT
TCTGGACGATGGCGAGCCGTTGGAGCCGCCGACACGGGTCACGCTGCCGCGCCGGTAGCACTTGGGTTGC
GCAGCAACCCGTAAGTGCGCTGTTCCAGACTATCGGCTGTAGCCGCCTCGCCGCCC
